Addgene plasmid #196892: pCAG-rox-inv[Talpha1-iCre-pA]-rox-mNeonGreen-hCentrin1
Purpose: Neuron-specific expression of human (h)Centrin fused to mNeonGreen. Used in combination with Talpha1-Dre-pA plasmids
Depositing lab: Frank Bradke. Depositing organization: Deutsches Zentrum fuer Neurodegenerative Erkrankungen (DZNE). Publication: Centrosomal microtubule nucleation regulates radial migration of projection neurons independently of polarization in the developing brain. Vinopal S, Dupraz S, Alfadil E, Pietralla T, Bendre S, Stiess M, Falk S, Camargo Ortega G, Maghelli N, Tolic IM, Smejkal J, Gotz M, Bradke F. Neuron. 2023 Apr 19;111(8):1241-1263.e16. doi: 10.1016/j.neuron.2023.01.020. Epub 2023 Feb 15. PubMed 36796357.
Backbone
  Vector backbone: pCAG-lox
  Backbone size w/o insert (bp): 7539
  Vector type: Mammalian Expression, Cre/Lox
Growth in bacteria
  Bacterial resistance: Ampicillin, 100 μg/mL
  Growth temperature: 37°C
  Growth strain: DH5alpha
  Copy number: High Copy
Gene/Insert
  Gene/Insert name: mNeonGreen-hCentrin1
  Species: H. sapiens (human)
  Insert size (bp): 1278
  Entrez Gene: CETN1 (a.k.a. CEN1, CETN)
  Promoter: Quimeric CAG
  Cloning method: Gibson Cloning
  Sequencing primers: 5′ pCAG forward (5'-GCAACGTGCTGGTTATTGTG-3'); 3′ M13_ (-20) forward primer (5'-GTAAAACGACGGCCAGT-3')
Terms and licenses: Academic/Nonprofit Terms; Industry Terms: Not Available to Industry
How to cite: pCAG-rox-inv[Talpha1-iCre-pA]-rox-mNeonGreen-hCentrin1 was a gift from Frank Bradke (Addgene plasmid # 196892 ; http://n2t.net/addgene:196892 ; RRID:Addgene_196892)
