[The description below was written by a language model from this plasmid's Addgene catalogue record and pLannotate feature annotations shown in this document.]
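Description:
pCAG-rox-inv[Talpha1-iCre-pA]-rox-mNeonGreen-hCentrin1 is a high-copy mammalian expression plasmid built on a pCAG-lox backbone and designed for recombinase-gated, neuron-specific labelling of centrioles. In E. coli it replicates from a ColE1/pUC-type origin and is selected with ampicillin (AmpR/β-lactamase). An f1 origin and remnants of a lacZα/lac promoter cloning region are also present. The eukaryotic driver is the chimeric CAG promoter, annotated here as the CMV enhancer, chicken β-actin promoter and β-actin/β-globin chimeric intron.

Downstream of CAG lies a cassette on the reverse strand. It contains a Cre coding sequence (iCre by the construct name) followed by a rabbit β-globin poly(A) signal. The unannotated stretch upstream of it, relative to its own orientation, presumably holds the Talpha1 (α1-tubulin) promoter named in the title. The name indicates that this inverted unit is flanked by rox sites, the targets of Dre recombinase, although neither the rox sites nor any lox sites were picked up by the automated annotation. After the cassette comes the payload, mNeonGreen joined through a short linker derived from a multiple cloning site to human Centrin1 (CETN1), a centriole and microtubule-organizing-centre protein, terminated by a bGH poly(A) signal.

The record states that the plasmid is used together with Talpha1-Dre-pA plasmids to obtain neuron-specific expression of the fusion. Dre made in neurons acts on the rox-flanked cassette, but the record does not spell out the exact sequence of recombination events that follows or the role of the iCre. The associated publication concerns centrosomal microtubule nucleation and radial migration of projection neurons in the developing brain, which fits use as a centrosome marker in neurons.
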