Features (pLannotate 1.2.2; 20 found; start..end, strand, type, name):
      6..385     +  enhancer       CMV enhancer: human cytomegalovirus immediate early enhancer
    387..664     +  promoter       chicken β-actin promoter: No description available
    665..1681    +  intron         chimeric intron: chimera between introns from chicken β-actin and rabbit β-globin
   1694..1712    +  promoter       T7 promoter: promoter for bacteriophage T7 RNA polymerase
   2116..2171    -  polyA_signal   β-globin poly(A) signal: rabbit β-globin polyadenylation signal (Gil and Proudfoot, 1987)
   2243..3268    -  CDS            cre: RECR_BPP1 - Experimental evidence at protein level: Swiss-Prot protein existence level 1. Catalyzes site-specific recombination between two 34-base- pair LOXP sites. Its role is to maintain the phage genome as a monomeric unit-copy plasmid in the lysogenic state. From Escherichia phage P1 (Bacteriophage P1).
   4464..5171    +  CDS            mNeonGreen: mNeonGreen is a basic (constitutively fluorescent) green/yellow fluorescent protein published in 2013, derived from Branchiostoma lanceolatum. It is reported to be a very rapidly-maturing monomer with moderate acid sensitivity.
   5172..5222    +  misc_feature   MCS (fragment): multiple cloning site
   5223..5738    +  CDS            CETN1: CETN1_HUMAN - Also known as CEN1, CETN. Experimental evidence at protein level: Swiss-Prot protein existence level 1. Plays a fundamental role in microtubule-organizing center structure and function (PubMed:8175926). Plays a role in sperm cilia formation (By similarity). From Homo sapiens (Human).
   5763..5987    +  polyA_signal   bGH poly(A) signal: bovine growth hormone polyadenylation signal
   5991..6012    +  promoter       SV40 promoter (fragment): SV40 enhancer and early promoter
   6058..6212    +  CDS            lacZα (fragment): LacZα fragment of β-galactosidase; lacZ fragment
   6217..6645    +  rep_origin     f1 ori (sequence partly withheld): f1 bacteriophage origin of replication; arrow indicates direction of (+) strand synthesis
   6698..6802    +  promoter       AmpR promoter: bla
   6803..7663    +  CDS            AmpR: β-lactamase; bla; confers resistance to ampicillin, carbenicillin, and related antibiotics
   7834..8422    +  rep_origin     ori: high-copy-number ColE1/pMB1/pBR322/pUC origin of replication
   8605..8697    +  CDS            lacI (fragment): lac repressor; lacI; The lac repressor binds to the lac operator to inhibit transcription in E. coli. This inhibition can be relieved by adding lactose or isopropyl-β-D-thiogalactopyranoside (IPTG).
   8710..8731    +  protein_bind   CAP binding site: CAP binding activates transcription in the presence of cAMP. E. coli catabolite activator protein
   8746..8776    +  promoter       lac promoter: promoter for the E. coli lac operon
   8784..8800    +  protein_bind   lac operator: The lac repressor binds to the lac operator to inhibit transcription in E. coli. This inhibition can be relieved by adding lactose or isopropyl-β-D-thiogalactopyranoside (IPTG). lac repressor encoded by lacI
>Addgene plasmid #196892 | pCAG-rox-inv[Talpha1-iCre-pA]-rox-mNeonGreen-hCentrin1 | addgene full sequence | sequence record 392227 | Addgene NGS Result
GATTCGACATTGATTATTGACTAGTTATTAATAGTAATCAATTACGGGGTCATTAGTTCATAGCCCATAT
ATGGAGTTCCGCGTTACATAACTTACGGTAAATGGCCCGCCTGGCTGACCGCCCAACGACCCCCGCCCAT
TGACGTCAATAATGACGTATGTTCCCATAGTAACGCCAATAGGGACTTTCCATTGACGTCAATGGGTGGA
GTATTTACGGTAAACTGCCCACTTGGCAGTACATCAAGTGTATCATATGCCAAGTACGCCCCCTATTGAC
GTCAATGACGGTAAATGGCCCGCCTGGCATTATGCCCAGTACATGACCTTATGGGACTTTCCTACTTGGC
AGTACATCTACGTATTAGTCATCGCTATTACCATGGTCGAGGTGAGCCCCACGTTCTGCTTCACTCTCCC
CATCTCCCCCCCCTCCCCACCCCCAATTTTGTATTTATTTATTTTTTAATTATTTTGTGCAGCGATGGGG
GCGGGGGGGGGGGGGGGGCGCGCGCCRGGSGGGGSGGGGSGGGGSGRGGGGSGGGGSGGGGSGRGGSGGA
GAGGTGCGGCGGCAGCCAATCAGAGCGGCGCGCTCCGAAAGTTTCCTTTTATGGCGAGGCGGCGGCGGCG
GCGGCCCTATAAAAAGCGAAGCGCGCGGCGGGCGGGAGTCGCTGCGCGCTGCCTTCGCCCCGTGCCCCGC
TCCGCCGCCGCCTCGCGCCGCCCGCCCCGGCTCTGACTGACCGCGTTACTCCCACAGGTGAGCGGGCGGG
ACGGCCCTTCTCCTCCGGGCTGTAATTAGCGCTTGGTTTAATGACGGCTTGTTTCTTTTCTGTGGCTGCG
TGAAAGCCTTGAGGGGCTCCGGGAGGGCCCTTTGTGCGGGGGGAGCGGCTCGGGGGGTGCGTGCGTGTGT
GTGTGCGTGGGGAGCGCCGCGTGCGGCTCCGCGCTGCCCGGCGGCTGTGAGCGCTGCGGGCGCGGCGCGG
GGCTTTGTGCGCTCCGCAGTGTGCGCGAGGGGAGCGCGGCCGGGGGCGGTGCCCCGCGGTGCGGGGGGGG
CTGCGAGGGGAACAAAGGCTGCGTGCGGGGTGTGTGCGKGGGGGGGTGAGCAGGGGGTGTGGGCGCGTCG
GTCGGGCTGCAACCCCCCCTGCACCCCCCTCCCCGAGTTGCTGAGCACGGCCCGGCTTCGGGTGCGGGGC
TCCGTACGGGGCGTGGCGCGGGGCTCGCCGTGCCGGGCGGGGGGTGGCGGCAGGTGGGGGTGCCGGGCGG
GGCGGGGCCGCCTCGGGCCGGGGAGGGCTCGGGGGAGGGGCGCGGCGGCCCCCGGAGCGCCGGCGGCTGT
CGAGGCGCGGCGAGCCGCAGCCATTGCCTTTTATGGTAATCGTGCGAGAGGGCGCAGGGACTTCCTTTGT
CCCAAATCTGTGCGGAGCCGAAATCTGGGAGGCGCCGCCGCACCCCCTCTAGCGGGCGCGGGGCGAAGCG
GTGCGGCGCCGGCAGGAAGGAAATGGGCGGGGAGGGCCTTCGTGCGTCGCCGCGCCGCCGTCCCCTTCTC
CCTCTCCAGCCTCGGGGCTGTCCGCGGGGGGACGGCTGCCTTCGGGGGGGACGGGGCAGGGCGGGGTTCG
GCTTCTGGCGTGTGACCGGCGGCTCTAGAGCCTCTGCTAACCATGTTCATGCCTTCTTCTTTTTCCTACA
GATCCTTAATTAATAATACGACTCACTATAGGGGGTCGACCCGCCACCTAACTTTAAATAATTGGCATTA
TTTAAAGTTATCGCGATGAATAAATGAAAGCTGTCGAGGGATCTTCATAAGAGAAGAGGGACAGCTATGA
CTGGGAGTAGTCAGGAGAGGAGGAAAAATCTGGCTAGTAAAACATGTAAGGAAAATTTTAGGGATGTTAA
AGAAAAAAATAACACAAAACAAAATATAAAAAAAATCTAACCTCAAGTCAAGGCTTTTCTATGGAATAAG
GAATGGACAGCAGGGGGCTGTTTCATATACTGATGACCTCTTTATAGCCAACCTTTGTTCATGGCAGCCA
GCATATGGGCATATGTTGCCAAACTCTAAACCAAATACTCATTCTGATGTTTTAAATGATTTGCCCTCCC
ATATGTCCTTCCGAGTGAGAGACACAAAAAATTCCAACACACTATTGCAATGAAAATAAATTTCCTTTAT
TAGCCAGAAGTCAGATGCTCAAGGGGCTTCATGATGTCCCCATAATTTTTGGCAGAGGGAAAAAGATCTT
CAGTCCCCATCCTCGAGCAGCCTCACCATGGCCCCAGTCTCAGAGTCCAGGTTTCTGATGTAGTTCATCA
CAATGTTCACATTGGTCCAGCCACCAGCCTGCATGATTTCAGGGATGGACACACCAGCCCTGGCCATGTC
CCTGGCAGCACCCACTCTGGCAGAGTGGCCAGACCAGGCCAGGTATCTCTGCCCAGAGTCATCCTTGGCA
CCATAGATCAGGCGGTGGGTGGCCTCAAAGATCCCTTCCAGGGCCCGGGTGGACAGTTGGGAGGTGGCAG
AAGGGGCAGCCACACCATTCTTTCTGACCCGGCAGAACAGGTAGTTGTTGGGGTCATCAGCCACACCAGA
CACAGAGATCCATCTCTCCACCAGCTTGGTAACCCCCAGGGACAGGGCCTTCTCCACACCAGCTGTGGAC
ACCAGGGTCTTGGTCCTGCCAATGTGGATCAGCATTCTCCCACCATCGGTGCGGGAGATGTCCTTCACTC
TGATTCTGGCAATTTCGGCAATGCGCAGCAGGGTGTTGTAGGCAATGCCCAGGAAGGCCAGGTTCCTGAT
GTCCTGGCATCTGTCAGAGTTCTCCATCAGGGATCTGACTTGGTCAAAGTCAGTGCGTTCAAAGGCCAGG
GCCTGCTTGGCTCTCTCCCCAGCATCCACATTCTCCTTTCTGATTCTCCTCATCACCAGGGACACAGCAT
TGGAGTCAGAAGGGCGAGGCAGGCCAGATCTCCTGTGCAGCATGTTGAGCTGGCCCAGGTGCTGTTGGAT
GGTCTTCACAGCCAGGCCTCTGGCTTGCAGGTACAGGAGGTAGTCCCTCACATCCTCAGGTTCAGCAGGG
AACCATTTCCTGTTGTTCAGCTTGCACCAGGCAGCCCAGGATCTGCACACAGACAGGAGCATCTTCCAGG
TGTGTTCAGAGAAGGCCTGCCTGTCCCTGAACATGTCCATCAGGTTCTTCCTGACTTCATCAGAGGTGGC
ATCCACAGGGAGGGCAGGCAGGTTTTGGTGCACAGTCAGCAGGTTGGAGACTTTCCTCTTCTTCTTGGGC
ACCATGGTGGCGAATTCGTTGCTGCTTCGCGGCTGCCGGGTGGATGGCGGAGGCGAGGAGGAGGTGTTGC
TTCTTACAGCGCGACTCTTAAGCGGTCGATGTAAGAGAACCTGCGGCACTTGGGCGGATGCGCCTCCTTA
TATACAGCTCGGTCACCATGGGGATGGGCCAAGGCCTTTTCCTGTTGGTCCAGACCCCTCCGTCTGCCCA
GAGAAGCCGCGACAGGAGAGTGGTGATTGGTGCAAGCGACATGGTATGAGGTAATCTCTCCCCCCTTCCC
CCCCTCGCTAGCATCCGTAGATTTTGCATCCTTCAGACAAAGGCCTCGCAAAAGCAACTAGCCGAGCATC
CATTATGGGGTGGAGCTGGGGAGGTGTAGAGAGGGAAGAAAGAAAACGGGGGTTGGGTGATTATACGGAG
CTTAAACCTTAAACTGTAGTTAGGATAATTTAAGGTTTTCCCCAACACTTAATCACAGAATTTGTGTTGA
GATTCTTTATGGTAAATTCCAGCTTTTCATTTATACTACACTAAATTTAAATACGTTCCGTCAGGATTCA
ACATCTCTGTTCGCTTTAAATAAAGTAGCAAGAGCTATGGGAATGATGGTCAAAAAGGCGTGGGTAAATG
TTTAGTTTTACAGTTGTATTATTGTGGTTATTATTATTACTATTATTATTAATATTTGAGCAAAATTCAG
AAGCTCAGTATGAATAGACCACGCCTATGACCCTCAACAGCACCCGGGAGGCAGAGGCAGGAAGACTTGC
AGCTCAAGGTCATCATAACCGCCCTTAGTGGTTTATGCCTGTAAATCCCAGCATTGGGAAGCGGAGGACT
GCGGTTATTTTGTACCCGGCCTGGATATATAGTGTGATATCCTGTCTCAAAAACCAAAAACAAACAAAGA
GAGAGAGAGAGAGAAAGGAAAAAAGAGAAACAATATACAAAGTAGTACTTAACGCTTTACTAGAGAGCTT
GCTTTCTTTAGCGGTAGTGCTCTCCCATCACCCCTCCCCGCTCGCCCCCTTACCCGACCCTACCTCACCC
CAGAGCCTGTGTTATTTTGTCCCTAGAAATGAGCCATCCCTCCTAATACGGAATTCCGGAACCCTTAATT
AACTTTAAATAATTGGCATTATTTAAAGTTAGGCAGCCGCCCTGCAGGCCACCATGGTGAGCAAGGGCGA
GGAGGATAACATGGCCTCTCTCCCAGCGACACATGAGTTACACATCTTTGGCTCCATCAACGGTGTGGAC
TTTGACATGGTGGGTCAGGGCACCGGCAATCCAAATGATGGTTATGAGGAGTTAAACCTGAAGTCCACCA
AGGGTGACCTCCAGTTCTCCCCCTGGATTCTGGTCCCTCATATCGGGTATGGCTTCCATCAGTACCTGCC
CTACCCTGACGGGATGTCGCCTTTCCAGGCCGCCATGGTAGATGGCTCCGGCTACCAAGTCCATCGCACA
ATGCAGTTTGAAGATGGTGCCTCCCTTACTGTTAACTACCGCTACACCTACGAGGGAAGCCACATCAAAG
GAGAGGCCCAGGTGAAGGGGACTGGTTTCCCTGCTGACGGTCCTGTGATGACCAACTCGCTGACCGCTGC
GGACTGGTGCAGGTCGAAGAAGACTTACCCCAACGACAAAACCATCATCAGTACCTTTAAGTGGAGTTAC
ACCACTGGAAATGGCAAGCGCTACCGGAGCACTGCGCGGACCACCTACACCTTTGCCAAGCCAATGGCGG
CTAACTATCTGAAGAACCAGCCGATGTACGTGTTCCGTAAGACGGAGCTCAAGCACTCCAAGACCGAGCT
CAACTTCAAGGAGTGGCAAAAGGCCTTTACCGATGTGATGGGCATGGACGAGCTGTACAAGTCCGGACTC
AGATCTCGAGCTCAAGCTTCGAATTCTGCAGTCGACGGTACCATGGCTTCCGGCTTCAAGAAGCCCAGCG
CTGCCTCCACCGGCCAAAAGAGAAAGGTGGCACCTAAGCCCGAGCTCACTGAGGATCAGAAGCAAGAAGT
TCGGGAAGCATTTGACCTCTTCGACGTGGACGGAAGTGGGACCATCGACGCGAAGGAGCTGAAGGTGGCC
ATGAGAGCGCTGGGCTTCGAACCCAGGAAGGAAGAGATGAAGAAAATGATCTCCGAGGTGGACAGGGAAG
GCACGGGGAAGATCAGCTTCAATGACTTCCTGGCCGTGATGACGCAGAAGATGTCCGAGAAGGACACCAA
AGAAGAAATCCTGAAGGCCTTCAGGCTCTTTGATGACGATGAGACCGGGAAGATCTCGTTCAAAAACCTG
AAGCGTGTGGCCAACGAGCTGGGGGAGAACCTCACGGATGAGGAGCTGCAGGAGATGATCGACGAAGCTG
ATCGGGATGGGGACGGCGAAGTGAACGAGGAGGAGTTCCTTCGGATCATGAAGAAGACCAGCCTTTACTG
AGAGCTCGCTGATCAGCCTCGACTGTGCCTTCTAGTTGCCAGCCATCTGTTGTTTGCCCCTCCCCCGTGC
CTTCCTTGACCCTGGAAGGTGCCACTCCCACTGTCCTTTCCTAATAAAATGAGGAAATTGCATCGCATTG
TCTGAGTAGGTGTCATTCTATTCTGGGGGGTGGGGTGGGGCAGGACAGCAAGGGGGAGGATTGGGAAGAC
AATAGCAGGCATGCTGGGGATGCGGTGGGCTCTATGGCTTCTGAGGCGGAAAGAACCAGCTGGGGCTCGA
GATCCACTAGTTCTAGCCTCGAGGCTAGAGCGGCCGCCACTGGCCGTCGTTTTACAACGTCGTGACTGGG
AAAACCCTGGCGTTACCCAACTTAATCGCCTTGCAGCACATCCCCCTTTCGCCAGCTGGCGTAATAGCGA
AGAGGCCCGCACCGATCGCCCTTCCCAACAGTTGCGCAGCCTGAATGGCGAATGGG
[124 nt withheld, positions 6217-6340]
C
[91 nt withheld, positions 6342-6432]
A
[49 nt withheld, positions 6434-6482]
CCTTTGACGTTGGAGTCCACGTTCTTT
[37 nt withheld, positions 6510-6546]
ACCCTATCTCGGTCTATTCTTTTGATTTATAAGGGATTTTGCCGATTTCGGCCTATTGGTTAAAAAATGA
GCTGATTTAACAAAAATTTAACGCGAATTTTAACAAAATATTAACGCTTACAATTTAGGTGGCACTTTTC
GGGGAAATGTGCGCGGAACCCCTATTTGTTTATTTTTCTAAATACATTCAAATATGTATCCGCTCATGAG
ACAATAACCCTGATAAATGCTTCAATAATATTGAAAAAGGAAGAGTATGAGTATTCAACATTTCCGTGTC
GCCCTTATTCCCTTTTTTGCGGCATTTTGCCTTCCTGTTTTTGCTCACCCAGAAACGCTGGTGAAAGTAA
AAGATGCTGAAGATCAGTTGGGTGCACGAGTGGGTTACATCGAACTGGATCTCAACAGCGGTAAGATCCT
TGAGAGTTTTCGCCCCGAAGAACGTTTTCCAATGATGAGCACTTTTAAAGTTCTGCTATGTGGCGCGGTA
TTATCCCGTATTGACGCCGGGCAAGAGCAACTCGGTCGCCGCATACACTATTCTCAGAATGACTTGGTTG
AGTACTCACCAGTCACAGAAAAGCATCTTACGGATGGCATGACAGTAAGAGAATTATGCAGTGCTGCCAT
AACCATGAGTGATAACACTGCGGCCAACTTACTTCTGACAACGATCGGAGGACCGAAGGAGCTAACCGCT
TTTTTGCACAACATGGGGGATCATGTAACTCGCCTTGATCGTTGGGAACCGGAGCTGAATGAAGCCATAC
CAAACGACGAGCGTGACACCACGATGCCTGTAGCAATGGCAACAACGTTGCGCAAACTATTAACTGGCGA
ACTACTTACTCTAGCTTCCCGGCAACAATTAATAGACTGGATGGAGGCGGATAAAGTTGCAGGACCACTT
CTGCGCTCGGCCCTTCCGGCTGGCTGGTTTATTGCTGATAAATCTGGAGCCGGTGAGCGTGGGTCTCGCG
GTATCATTGCAGCACTGGGGCCAGATGGTAAGCCCTCCCGTATCGTAGTTATCTACACGACGGGGAGTCA
GGCAACTATGGATGAACGAAATAGACAGATCGCTGAGATAGGTGCCTCACTGATTAAGCATTGGTAACTG
TCAGACCAAGTTTACTCATATATACTTTAGATTGATTTAAAACTTCATTTTTAATTTAAAAGGATCTAGG
TGAAGATCCTTTTTGATAATCTCATGACCAAAATCCCTTAACGTGAGTTTTCGTTCCACTGAGCGTCAGA
CCCCGTAGAAAAGATCAAAGGATCTTCTTGAGATCCTTTTTTTCTGCGCGTAATCTGCTGCTTGCAAACA
AAAAAACCACCGCTACCAGCGGTGGTTTGTTTGCCGGATCAAGAGCTACCAACTCTTTTTCCGAAGGTAA
CTGGCTTCAGCAGAGCGCAGATACCAAATACTGTTCTTCTAGTGTAGCCGTAGTTAGGCCACCACTTCAA
GAACTCTGTAGCACCGCCTACATACCTCGCTCTGCTAATCCTGTTACCAGTGGCTGCTGCCAGTGGCGAT
AAGTCGTGTCTTACCGGGTTGGACTCAAGACGATAGTTACCGGATAAGGCGCAGCGGTCGGGCTGAACGG
GGGGTTCGTGCACACAGCCCAGCTTGGAGCGAACGACCTACACCGAACTGAGATACCTACAGCGTGAGCT
ATGAGAAAGCGCCACGCTTCCCGAAGGGAGAAAGGCGGACAGGTATCCGGTAAGCGGCAGGGTCGGAACA
GGAGAGCGCACGAGGGAGCTTCCAGGGGGAAACGCCTGGTATCTTTATAGTCCTGTCGGGTTTCGCCACC
TCTGACTTGAGCGTCGATTTTTGTGATGCTCGTCAGGGGGGCGGAGCCTATGGAAAAACGCCAGCAACGC
GGCCTTTTTACGGTTCCTGGCCTTTTGCTGGCCTTTTGCTCACATGTTCTTTCCTGCGTTATCCCCTGAT
TCTGTGGATAACCGTATTACCGCCTTTGAGTGAGCTGATACCGCTCGCCGCAGCCGAACGACCGAGCGCA
GCGAGTCAGTGAGCGAGGAAGCGGAAGAGCGCCCAATACGCAAACCGCCTCTCCCCGCGCGTTGGCCGAT
TCATTAATGCAGCTGGCACGACAGGTTTCCCGACTGGAAAGCGGGCAGTGAGCGCAACGCAATTAATGTG
AGTTAGCTCACTCATTAGGCACCCCAGGCTTTACACTTTATGCTTCCGGCTCGTATGTTGTGTGGAATTG
TGAGCGGATAACAATTTCACACAGGAAACAGCTATGACCATGAGGCGCGCCG
